Addgene plasmid #250611: pLVX-TetOn-puro-ICP4
Purpose: Mammalian lentiviral vector for the inducible (TetOn) expression of codon-optimized HSV-1 ICP4
Depositing lab: Liam Holt. Publication: Herpes simplex virus 1 fluidizes the nucleus, enabling condensate formation. Herzog NL, Shu T, Kidiyoor GR, Keegan S, Korchi F, Chenoweth DM, Zhang H, Mohr I, Wilson AC, Holt LJ. Mol Cell. 2026 Mar 5;86(5):817-833.e7. doi: 10.1016/j.molcel.2026.02.005. PubMed 41795434.
Backbone
  Vector backbone: pLVX-TetOn-puro
  Backbone size w/o insert (bp): 9180
  Total vector size (bp): 13079
  Modifications to backbone: Insertion of codon-optimized HSV-1 ICP4 at the MCS
  Vector type: Mammalian Expression, Lentiviral
  Selectable markers: Puromycin
Growth in bacteria
  Bacterial resistance: Ampicillin, 100 μg/mL
  Growth temperature: 37°C
  Growth strain: NEB Stable
  Copy number: Low Copy
Gene/Insert
  Gene/Insert name: ICP4 (alt names: IE175; vmw175; α4)
  Species: Herpes simplex virus 1 (KOS strain)
  Insert size (bp): 3885
  Mutation: Codon-optimized for Homo sapiens
  Promoter: TRE3GS promoter
  Cloning method: Gibson Cloning
  Sequencing primers: 5′ cttataccaactttccgtaccacttcctaccctcgtaaagaattcgcaggctcttaaggccacca; 3′ tcattggctgtccagcttagctcGCAGGGGAGGTGGTCTGggagggagaggggcatcg
Resource information
  A portion of this plasmid was derived from a plasmid made by: Cloned codon-optimized ICP4 from Addgene #250609 (pTRE-ICP4-BFP-Neo)
Terms and licenses: Academic/Nonprofit Terms; Industry Terms: Not Available to Industry
Depositor comments: Please visit https://doi.org/10.1101/2025.06.20.660750 for bioRxiv preprint.
How to cite: pLVX-TetOn-puro-ICP4 was a gift from Liam Holt (Addgene plasmid # 250611 ; http://n2t.net/addgene:250611 ; RRID:Addgene_250611)
