[The description below was written by a language model from this plasmid's Addgene catalogue record and pLannotate feature annotations shown in this document.]
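Description:
pLVX-TetOn-puro-ICP4 is an all-in-one HIV-1-based lentiviral vector for doxycycline-inducible expression of herpes simplex virus 1 ICP4 in mammalian cells. It was made by inserting a human codon-optimized ICP4 open reading frame (KOS strain, about 3.9 kb; also called IE175, Vmw175 or α4) into the multiple cloning site of the pLVX-TetOn-puro backbone, giving a plasmid of roughly 13.1 kb. The ICP4 sequence was taken from an earlier pTRE-based ICP4 plasmid from the same depositor. In bacteria the plasmid carries a ColE1/pUC-type origin and the β-lactamase gene for ampicillin selection. The depositor lists it as low copy and propagates it in a recombination-deficient strain suited to repeat-containing lentiviral DNA.

The annotated lentiviral elements include two LTRs, the Ψ packaging signal with a partial gag sequence, the RRE for Rev-dependent export of the genomic RNA, the cPPT/CTS and a WPRE that enhances transcript expression. Within this proviral region, the hPGK promoter drives the Tet-On 3G transactivator, and an SV40 promoter drives puromycin N-acetyltransferase for selecting transduced cells. The inducible cassette is oriented opposite to these units and to the viral genome: the TRE3GS promoter, which has low basal activity and is bound by Tet-On 3G only in the presence of doxycycline, drives ICP4, with an SV40 polyadenylation signal annotated downstream. No epitope tag or fluorescent fusion is annotated on ICP4.

ICP4 is the essential immediate-early transcriptional regulator of HSV-1, both activating and repressing RNA polymerase II transcription. This vector allows stable cell lines to express it on demand, outside of infection. The associated work concerns HSV-1 effects on nuclear biophysical properties and condensate formation.
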