Features (pLannotate 1.2.2; 25 found; start..end, strand, type, name):
      6..373     +  promoter       TRE3GS promoter: 3rd-generation Tet-responsive promoter that can be activated by binding of Tet-On® 3G, modified to eliminate binding sites for endogenous mammalian transcription factors
    399..4280    +  CDS            ICP4: ICP4_HHV11 - Also known as IE175. Experimental evidence at protein level: Swiss-Prot protein existence level 1. Plays an essential role in the regulation of viral gene expression by both activating and repressing host RNA polymerase II- mediated transcription. Binds with high affinity to the sequence 5'- ATCGTC-3'. Activates transcription by recruiting a form of the host TFIID to promoters and stabilizing the pre-initiation complex formation. Negatively regulates its own transcription. This immediate early (IE) protein is absolutely necessary for the transition from IE transcription to later v
   4479..4613    -  polyA_signal   SV40 poly(A) signal: SV40 polyadenylation signal
   4657..4772    -  misc_feature   cPPT/CTS: central polypurine tract and central termination sequence of HIV-1 (lacking the first T)
   4787..4887    -  CDS            Rev (fragment): human immunodeficiency virus 1 (HIV-1) Rev protein; rev; enhances nuclear export of unspliced and incompletely spliced viral mRNAs
   5264..5497    -  misc_feature   RRE: The Rev response element (RRE) of HIV-1 allows for Rev-dependent mRNA export from the nucleus to the cytoplasm.
   5672..6010    -  CDS            HIV-1 gag (fragment): gag protein from human immunodeficiency virus 1; gag
   5994..6119    -  misc_feature   HIV-1 Ψ: packaging signal of human immunodeficiency virus type 1
   6166..6423    -  LTR            5' LTR (truncated): truncated 5' long terminal repeat (LTR) from HIV-1
   6471..6800    -  CDS            nef (fragment): NEF_HV1BR - Experimental evidence at protein level: Swiss-Prot protein existence level 1. Extracellular Nef protein targets CD4(+) T-lymphocytes for apoptosis by interacting with CXCR4 surface receptors (PubMed:14990729). From Human immunodeficiency virus type 1 group M subtype B (isolate BRU/LAI) (HIV-1).
   6967..7101    -  polyA_signal   SV40 poly(A) signal: SV40 polyadenylation signal
   7149..7253    +  promoter       AmpR promoter: bla
   7254..8114    +  CDS            AmpR: β-lactamase; bla; confers resistance to ampicillin, carbenicillin, and related antibiotics
   8285..8873    +  rep_origin     ori: high-copy-number ColE1/pMB1/pBR322/pUC origin of replication
   9056..9148    +  CDS            lacI (fragment): lac repressor; lacI; The lac repressor binds to the lac operator to inhibit transcription in E. coli. This inhibition can be relieved by adding lactose or isopropyl-β-D-thiogalactopyranoside (IPTG).
   9161..9182    +  protein_bind   CAP binding site: CAP binding activates transcription in the presence of cAMP. E. coli catabolite activator protein
   9197..9227    +  promoter       lac promoter: promoter for the E. coli lac operon
   9231..9253    +  protein_bind   lac operator (fragment): The lac repressor binds to the lac operator to inhibit transcription in E. coli. This inhibition can be relieved by adding lactose or isopropyl-β-D-thiogalactopyranoside (IPTG). lac repressor encoded by lacI
   9403..9660    -  LTR            5' LTR (truncated): truncated 5' long terminal repeat (LTR) from HIV-1
   9708..10226   -  CDS            nef (fragment): NEF_HV1BR - Experimental evidence at protein level: Swiss-Prot protein existence level 1. Extracellular Nef protein targets CD4(+) T-lymphocytes for apoptosis by interacting with CXCR4 surface receptors (PubMed:14990729). From Human immunodeficiency virus type 1 group M subtype B (isolate BRU/LAI) (HIV-1).
  10243..10831   -  misc_feature   WPRE: woodchuck hepatitis virus posttranscriptional regulatory element
  10845..11444   -  CDS            PuroR: puromycin N-acetyltransferase; pac from Streptomyces alboniger; confers resistance to puromycin
  11453..11782   -  promoter       SV40 promoter: SV40 enhancer and early promoter
  11793..12539   -  CDS            Tet-On® 3G: modified rtTA protein that binds tightly to promoters containing the tet operator in the presence of doxycycline
  12558..13068   -  promoter       hPGK promoter: human phosphoglycerate kinase 1 promoter
>Addgene plasmid #250611 | pLVX-TetOn-puro-ICP4 | addgene full sequence | sequence record 498475 | Addgene NGS Result
ACCTCGAGTTTACTCCCTATCAGTGATAGAGAACGTATGAAGAGTTTACTCCCTATCAGTGATAGAGAAC
GTATGCAGACTTTACTCCCTATCAGTGATAGAGAACGTATAAGGAGTTTACTCCCTATCAGTGATAGAGA
ACGTATGACCAGTTTACTCCCTATCAGTGATAGAGAACGTATCTACAGTTTACTCCCTATCAGTGATAGA
GAACGTATATCCAGTTTACTCCCTATCAGTGATAGAGAACGTATAAGCTTTGCTTATGTAAACCAGGGCG
CCTATAAAAGAGTGCTGATTTTTTGAGTAAACTTCAATTCCACAACACTTTTGTCTTATACCAACTTTCC
GTACCACTTCCTACCCTCGTAAAGAATTCGCAGGCTCTTAAGGCCACCATGGCATCAGAAAACAAGCAGC
GACCAGGGAGCCCAGGGCCTACTGATGGCCCCCCCCCTACCCCGTCACCCGATCGAGACGAAAGAGGAGC
ACTCGGGTGGGGCGCAGAAACAGAGGAGGGAGGAGACGATCCCGATCACGATCCAGATCATCCACACGAT
CTCGATGACGCACGCCGGGACGGCCGAGCTCCCGCGGCCGGTACAGATGCGGGGGAGGACGCGGGTGATG
CGGTAAGCTCACGCCAGCTCGCTCTGCTTGCGAGCATGGTTGAGGAAGCAGTAAGGACAATACCAACACC
AGACCCTGCAGCGAGCCCTCCTCGAACTCCCGCCTTTCTCGCGGACGACGATGATGGCGATGAGTATGAC
GACGCAGCGGACGCCGCAGGAGACCGGGCTCCTGCTCGGGGACGGGAGCGGGAGGCGCCACTGAGGGGGG
CTTATCCAGACCCGACGGACCGGCTCTCTCCTAGGCCCCCTGCCCAGCCCCCTCGACGAAGGAGACACGG
TCGCAGACGGCCATCTGCTTCCTCAACCAGCTCTGATTCCGGGTCAAGCAGCAGTAGTTCAGCCAGCTCC
AGTTCTAGTAGTAGCGACGAAGACGAGGACGATGATGGGAACGATGCGGCCGACCATGCTCGAGAAGCAA
GAGCAGTTGGTCGCGGACCCTCATCTGCTGCGCCAGAGGCACCTGGCCGGACACCGCCTCCCCCTGGCCC
CCCGCCTCTTTCAGAGGCAGCGCCTAAGCCGCGAGCCGCTGCTCGAACGCCCGCAGCTAGCGCAGGGCGG
ATTGAAAGGCGACGAGCGCGGGCTGCGGTTGCAGGCAGGGATGCTACCGGTCGCTTCACAGCTGGGCAGC
CAAGACGCGTGGAGTTGGATGCGGACGCCGCGTCTGGTGCTTTTTATGCTCGGTATAGAGATGGTTACGT
CTCCGGGGAGCCATGGCCCGGAGCCGGGCCACCACCACCCGGGCGGGTACTTTATGGAGGTCTCGGTGAC
AGTAGACCAGGCCTTTGGGGGGCACCAGAAGCCGAAGAGGCCAGGCGGAGATTTGAAGCGTCTGGGGCCC
CGGCAGCCGTTTGGGCCCCAGAGCTGGGAGACGCAGCTCAACAGTACGCTCTTATAACGCGACTGCTTTA
CACGCCAGACGCCGAGGCAATGGGCTGGCTGCAAAACCCGAGAGTTGTTCCCGGAGACGTTGCCCTCGAT
CAAGCGTGCTTCCGAATTTCAGGCGCGGCGAGAAATTCTAGCTCTTTCATTACCGGCTCCGTCGCGCGAG
CAGTCCCTCACTTGGGGTATGCCATGGCTGCGGGAAGATTTGGCTGGGGGTTGGCGCACGCTGCAGCCGC
CGTTGCGATGTCACGGCGATACGACCGAGCCCAAAAGGGGTTCCTTTTGACGTCACTGCGGCGCGCGTAC
GCACCCCTGTTGGCACGGGAAAACGCGGCCCTGACGGGTGCTGCCGGGAGTCCCGGAGCTGGCGCGGACG
ACGAAGGGGTCGCCGCAGTCGCAGCTGCGGCACCAGGAGAGAGGGCTGTGCCGGCAGGCTATGGGGCCGC
CGGAATACTGGCTGCTCTCGGAAGGTTGAGCGCAGCGCCCGCCTCACCGGTCGGAGGGGACGACCCAGAT
GCTGCACGACACGCTGACGCGGACGCGGGACGGAGAGCTCAAGCCGGACGAGTCGCTGTAGAGTGTCTCG
CCGCCTGCCGAGGGATTCTTGAGGCATTGGCCGAAGGGTTCGACGGTGATCTTGCCGCAGTTCCAGGTCT
CGCCGGCGCCCGCCCAGCCTCACCTCCTAGGCCAGAGGGCCCTGCCGGGCCCGCTAGTCCACCTCCGCCA
CATGCAGATGCTCCCAGGCTCCGAGCATGGCTTCGAGAACTCAGATTCGTCCGAGATGCTCTCGTACTGA
TGCGCTTGCGGGGAGACTTGAGGGTAGCTGGGGGCAGTGAGGCGGCAGTGGCCGCTGTACGAGCTGTTTC
ACTGGTGGCGGGGGCATTGGGGCCCGCCTTGCCGCGCGACCCACGATTGCCGAGTAGTGCAGCGGCCGCC
GCTGCTGACCTCCTGTTCGAAAACCAGAGCCTGAGGCCTCTGCTTGCAGCCGCGGCAAGCGCTCCTGACG
CTGCAGACGCACTGGCCGCTGCCGCAGCGAGTGCAGCTCCAAGGGAGGGTAGAAAGCGGAAAAGCCCTGG
ACCAGCGAGACCGCCAGGAGGCGGGGGCCCCCGCCCGCCGAAGACGAAGAAGAGCGGAGCTGACGCTCCA
GGCAGTGACGCAAGAGCCCCGCTTCCTGCCCCGCCCAGCACGCCACCTGGACCGGAGCCAACCCCGGCTC
AACCTGCTGCCGCTAGGGGTGCGGCGGCCCAGGCCCGACCTCGACCCGTTGCCCTCTCTCGCCGACCTGC
GGAGGGGCCGGACCCTCTGGGTGGGTGGCGCCGACAGCCACGAGGACCTTCTCACACCGCGGCACCGGCA
GCGGCTGCGTTGGAGGCGTACTGTTCACCCCGGGCGGTTGCAGAACTCACTGACCATCCGCTGTTCCCGG
TCCCATGGCGACCGGCTCTTATGTTCGACCCGCGAGCACTCGCATCCATAGCAGCCAGATGTGCCGGCCC
AGCGCCGGCGGCTCAAGCGGCGTGTGGGGGGGATGACGATGAAAACCCCCATCCACACGGAGCGGCAGGT
GGCAGACTTTTCGGACCCCTCCGAGCCTCTGGCCCCCTGCGCCGGATGGCCGCATGGATGAGGCAAATCC
CAGATCCCGAGGACGTGCGCGTTGTAGTGCTTTATAGCCCACTTCCAGGGGAGGATCTCGCGGGGGGTGG
AGCTTCCGGTGGACCGCCTGAGTGGAGCGCGGAGAGGGGCGGTCTGTCATGTCTTCTGGCGGCTCTTGCT
AACAGACTGTGTGGCCCAGATACAGCCGCGTGGGCGGGTAACTGGACGGGAGCGCCCGATGTCTCCGCAC
TCGGGGCCCAAGGTGTATTGCTGCTGTCCACCCGCGACTTGGCATTCGCCGGGGCTGTCGAATTCCTGGG
ACTCCTCGCGTCAGCGGGCGACAGACGATTGATAGTCGTGAATACTGTCCGGGCATGTGACTGGCCAGCG
GACGGTCCAGCCGTGAGTCGACAGCACGCATATTTGGCTTGCGATCTGCTGCCCGCCGTACAATGTGCTG
TGCGGTGGCCGGCGGCGCGGGATTTGCGCCGGACTGTACTGGCCAGCGGCCGAGTTTTTGGGCCCGGTGT
CTTCGCACGGGTAGAGGCGGCGCACGCTCGGTTGTATCCCGATGCCCCCCCGCTTAGGCTGTGTAGGGGT
GGTAACGTACGATATAGAGTCCGCACGCGCTTTGGACCCGACACTCCTGTACCAATGTCCCCACGCGAGT
ATAGGCGAGCTGTTCTTCCGGCGCTCGACGGTCGGGCGGCTGCGAGTGGCACCACGGATGCGATGGCTCC
GGGGGCCCCTGACTTCTGTGAGGAGGAGGCACACTCTCACCGGGCATGTGCGCGCTGGGGACTCGGTGCG
CCCCTTCGCCCGGTCTATGTGGCACTCGGGCGAGAAGCTGTCCGGGCAGGGCCGGCTAGATGGAGGGGAC
CGCGCCGGGATTTTTGCGCAAGAGCTTTGCTCGAGCCAGATGATGATGCACCCCCGTTGGTACTGCGCGG
CGACGACGACGACGGACCCGGTGCACTTCCTCCGGCCCCGCCGGGAATTCGCTGGGCTAGCGCCACCGGT
CGATCAGGCACGGTGCTCGCTGCAGCAGGTGCTGTTGAGGTACTGGGGGCTGAAGCGGGACTGGCAACTC
CGCCGCGCAGGGACGTGGTTGATTGGGAGGGGGCTTGGGACGAGGATGACGGAGGTGCCTTCGAAGGCGA
CGGGGTTCTGTAAATCGATGCCCCTCTCCCTCCCAGACCACCTCCCCTGCGAGCTAAGCTGGACAGCCAA
TGACGGGTAAGAGAGTGACATTTTTCACTAACCTAAGACAGGAGGGCCGTCAGAGCTACTGCCTAATCCA
AAGACGGGTAAAAGTGATAAAAATGTATCACTCCAACCTAAGACAGGCGCAGCTTCCGAGGGATTTGAGA
TCCAGACATGATAAGATACATTGATGAGTTTGGACAAACCAAAACTAGAATGCAGTGAAAAAAATGCCTT
ATTTGTGAAATTTGTGATGCTATTGCCTTATTTGTAACCATTATAAGCTGCAATAAACAAGTTAAGTCGA
TAAACTGGATCTCTGCTGTCCCTGTAATAAACCCGAAAATTTTGAATTTTTGTAATTTGTTTTTGTAATT
CTTTAGTTTGTATGTCTGTTGCTATTATGTCTACTATTCTTTCCCCTGCACTGTACCCCCCAATCCCCCC
TTTTCTTTTAAAGGCGATACCGTCGAGATCCGTTCACTAATCGAATGGATCTGTCTCTGTCTCTCTCTCC
ACCTTCTTCTTCTATTCCTTCGGGCCTGTCGGGTCCCCTCGGGGTTGGGAGGTGGGTCTGAAACGATAAT
GGTGAATATCCCTGCCTAACTCTATTCACTATAGAAAGTACAGCAAAAACTATTCTTAAACCTACCAAGC
CTCCTACTATCATTATGAATAATTTTATATACCACAGCCAATTTGTTATGTTAAACCAATTCCACAAACT
TGCCCATTTATCTAATTCCAATAATTCTTGTTCATTCTTTTCTTGCTGGTTTTGCGATTCTTCAATTAAG
GAGTGTATTAAGCTTGTGTAATTGTTAATTTCTCTGTCCCACTCCATCCAGGTCGTGTGATTCCAAATCT
GTTCCAGAGATTTATTACTCCAACTAGCATTCCAAGGCACAGCAGTGGTGCAAATGAGTTTTCCAGAGCA
ACCCCAAATCCCCAGGAGCTGTTGATCCTTTAGGTATCTTTCCACAGCCAGGATTCTTGCCTGGAGCTGC
TTGATGCCCCAGACTGTGAGTTGCAACAGATGCTGTTGCGCCTCAATAGCCCTCAGCAAATTGTTCTGCT
GCTGCACTATACCAGACAATAATTGTCTGGCCTGTACCGTCAGCGTCATTGACGCTGCGCCCATAGTGCT
TCCTGCTGCTCCCAAGAACCCAAGGAACAAAGCTCCTATTCCCACTGCTCTTTTTTCTCTCTGCACCACT
CTTCTCTTTGCCTTGGTGGGTGCTACTCCTAATGGTTCAATTTTTACTACTTTATATTTATATAATTCAC
TTCTCCAATTGTCCCTCATATCTCCTCCTCCAGGTCTGAAGATCAGCGGCCGGCCGCTTGCTGTGCGGTG
GTCTTACTTTTGTTTTGCTCTTCCTCTATCTTGTCTAAAGCTTCCTTGGTGTCTTTTATCTCTATCCTTT
GATGCACACAATAGAGGGTTGCTACTGTATTATATAATGATCTAAGTTCTTCTGATCCTGTCTGAAGGGA
TGGTTGTAGCTGTCCCAGTATTTGTCTACAGCCTTCTGATGTTTCTAACAGGCCAGGATTAACTGCGAAT
CGTTCTAGCTCCCTGCTTGCCCATACTATATGTTTTAATTTATATTTTTTCTTTCCCCCTGGCCTTAACC
GAATTTTTTCCCATCGCGATCTAATTCTCCCCCGCTTAATACTGACGCTCTCGCACCCATCTCTCTCCTT
CTAGCCTCCGCTAGTCAAAATTTTTGGCGTACTCACCAGTCGCCGCCCCTCGCCTCTTGCCGTGCGCGCT
TCAGCAAGCCGAGTCCTGCGTCGAGAGAGCTCCTCTGGTTTCCCTTTCGCTTTCAAGTCCCTGTTCGGGC
GCCACTGCTAGAGATTTTCCACACTGACTAAAAGGGTCTGAGGGATCTCTAGTTACCAGAGTCACACAAC
AGACGGGCACACACTACTTGAAGCACTCAAGGCAAGCTTTATTGAGGCTTAAGCAGTGGGTTCCCTAGTT
AGCCAGAGAGCTCCCAGGCTCAGATCTGGTCTAACCAGAGAGACCCAGTACAGGCAAAAAGCAGCTGCTT
ATATGCAGGATCTGAGGGCTCGCCACTCCCCAGTCCCGCCCAGGCCACGCCTCCCTGGAAAGTCCCCAGC
GGAAAGTCCCTTGTAGCAAGCTCGATATCAGCAGTTCTTGAAGTACTCCGGATGCAGCTCTCGGGCCACG
TGATGAAATGCTAGGCGGCTGTCAAACCTCCACTCTAACACTTCTCTCTCCGGGTCATCCATCCCATGCA
GGCTCACAGGGTGTAACAAGCTGGTGTTCTCTCCTTTATTGGCCTCTTCTACCTTATCTGGCTCAACTGG
TACTAGCTTGTAGCACCATCCAAAGGTCAGTGGATATCTGACCCCTGGCCCTGGTGTGTAGTTCTGCTAA
TCAGGGAAGTAGCCTTGTGTGTGGTAGATCCACAGATCAAGGATATCTTGTCTTCTTTGGGAGTGAATTA
GCCCTTCCAACTACTAAGTTTGTAGTACATATTTAACAAATACAATTTCTTTAAAATGAAAATAATTCAG
AGGAATCACAGGTTTAGAGTAAATGAAACCACAGGTAATTGGCAGTGGTAATAGGGTATGGGGTGGGAAG
TTTGGGATGATTTTGGTTAGCTTGAGTTATCCAGTTGATCCAGACATGATAAGATACATTGATGAGTTTG
GACAAACCACAACTAGAATGCAGTGAAAAAAATGCTTTATTTGTGAAATTTGTGATGCTATTGCTTTATT
TGTAACCATTATAAGCTGCAATAAACAAGTTGATCTCCCGATCCGTCGACGTCAGGTGGCACTTTTCGGG
GAAATGTGCGCGGAACCCCTATTTGTTTATTTTTCTAAATACATTCAAATATGTATCCGCTCATGAGACA
ATAACCCTGATAAATGCTTCAATAATATTGAAAAAGGAAGAGTATGAGTATTCAACATTTCCGTGTCGCC
CTTATTCCCTTTTTTGCGGCATTTTGCCTTCCTGTTTTTGCTCACCCAGAAACGCTGGTGAAAGTAAAAG
ATGCTGAAGATCAGTTGGGTGCACGAGTGGGTTACATCGAACTGGATCTCAACAGCGGTAAGATCCTTGA
GAGTTTTCGCCCCGAAGAACGTTTTCCAATGATGAGCACTTTTAAAGTTCTGCTATGTGGCGCGGTATTA
TCCCGTATTGACGCCGGGCAAGAGCAACTCGGTCGCCGCATACACTATTCTCAGAATGACTTGGTTGAGT
ACTCACCAGTCACAGAAAAGCATCTTACGGATGGCATGACAGTAAGAGAATTATGCAGTGCTGCCATAAC
CATGAGTGATAACACTGCGGCCAACTTACTTCTGACAACGATCGGAGGACCGAAGGAGCTAACCGCTTTT
TTGCACAACATGGGGGATCATGTAACTCGCCTTGATCGTTGGGAACCGGAGCTGAATGAAGCCATACCAA
ACGACGAGCGTGACACCACGATGCCTGTAGCAATGGCAACAACGTTGCGCAAACTATTAACTGGCGAACT
ACTTACTCTAGCTTCCCGGCAACAATTAATAGACTGGATGGAGGCGGATAAAGTTGCAGGACCACTTCTG
CGCTCGGCCCTTCCGGCTGGCTGGTTTATTGCTGATAAATCTGGAGCCGGTGAGCGTGGGTCTCGCGGTA
TCATTGCAGCACTGGGGCCAGATGGTAAGCCCTCCCGTATCGTAGTTATCTACACGACGGGGAGTCAGGC
AACTATGGATGAACGAAATAGACAGATCGCTGAGATAGGTGCCTCACTGATTAAGCATTGGTAACTGTCA
GACCAAGTTTACTCATATATACTTTAGATTGATTTAAAACTTCATTTTTAATTTAAAAGGATCTAGGTGA
AGATCCTTTTTGATAATCTCATGACCAAAATCCCTTAACGTGAGTTTTCGTTCCACTGAGCGTCAGACCC
CGTAGAAAAGATCAAAGGATCTTCTTGAGATCCTTTTTTTCTGCGCGTAATCTGCTGCTTGCAAACAAAA
AAACCACCGCTACCAGCGGTGGTTTGTTTGCCGGATCAAGAGCTACCAACTCTTTTTCCGAAGGTAACTG
GCTTCAGCAGAGCGCAGATACCAAATACTGTTCTTCTAGTGTAGCCGTAGTTAGGCCACCACTTCAAGAA
CTCTGTAGCACCGCCTACATACCTCGCTCTGCTAATCCTGTTACCAGTGGCTGCTGCCAGTGGCGATAAG
TCGTGTCTTACCGGGTTGGACTCAAGACGATAGTTACCGGATAAGGCGCAGCGGTCGGGCTGAACGGGGG
GTTCGTGCACACAGCCCAGCTTGGAGCGAACGACCTACACCGAACTGAGATACCTACAGCGTGAGCTATG
AGAAAGCGCCACGCTTCCCGAAGGGAGAAAGGCGGACAGGTATCCGGTAAGCGGCAGGGTCGGAACAGGA
GAGCGCACGAGGGAGCTTCCAGGGGGAAACGCCTGGTATCTTTATAGTCCTGTCGGGTTTCGCCACCTCT
GACTTGAGCGTCGATTTTTGTGATGCTCGTCAGGGGGGCGGAGCCTATGGAAAAACGCCAGCAACGCGGC
CTTTTTACGGTTCCTGGCCTTTTGCTGGCCTTTTGCTCACATGTTCTTTCCTGCGTTATCCCCTGATTCT
GTGGATAACCGTATTACCGCCTTTGAGTGAGCTGATACCGCTCGCCGCAGCCGAACGACCGAGCGCAGCG
AGTCAGTGAGCGAGGAAGCGGAAGAGCGCCCAATACGCAAACCGCCTCTCCCCGCGCGTTGGCCGATTCA
TTAATGCAGCTGGCACGACAGGTTTCCCGACTGGAAAGCGGGCAGTGAGCGCAACGCAATTAATGTGAGT
TAGCTCACTCATTAGGCACCCCAGGCTTTACACTTTATGCTTCCGGCTCGTATGTTGTGTGGAATTGTGA
GCGGATAACAATTTCACACAGGAAACAGCTATGACCATGATTACGCCAAGCTCTAGCTAGAGGTCGACGG
TAAACGCTAGCAATGTCAAGGCCTCTCACTCTCTGATATTCATTTCTTTGCAAGTTATAAATACTGAATA
ATAAGATGACATGAACTACTACTGCTAGAGATTTTCCACACTGACTAAAAGGGTCTGAGGGATCTCTAGT
TACCAGAGTCACACAACAGACGGGCACACACTACTTGAAGCACTCAAGGCAAGCTTTATTGAGGCTTAAG
CAGTGGGTTCCCTAGTTAGCCAGAGAGCTCCCAGGCTCAGATCTGGTCTAACCAGAGAGACCCAGTACAG
GCAAAAAGCAGCTGCTTATATGCAGGATCTGAGGGCTCGCCACTCCCCAGTCCCGCCCAGGCCACGCCTC
CCTGGAAAGTCCCCAGCGGAAAGTCCCTTGTAGCAAGCTCGATATCAGCAGTTCTTGAAGTACTCCGGAT
GCAGCTCTCGGGCCACGTGATGAAATGCTAGGCGGCTGTCAAACCTCCACTCTAACACTTCTCTCTCCGG
GTCATCCATCCCATGCAGGCTCACAGGGTGTAACAAGCTGGTGTTCTCTCCTTTATTGGCCTCTTCTACC
TTATCTGGCTCAACTGGTACTAGCTTGTAGCACCATCCAAAGGTCAGTGGATATCTGACCCCTGGCCCTG
GTGTGTAGTTCTGCTAATCAGGGAAGTAGCCTTGTGTGTGGTAGATCCACAGATCAAGGATATCTTGTCT
TCGTTGGGAGTGAATTAGCCCTTCCAGTCCCCTCTTTTCTTTTAAAAAGTGGCTAAGATCTACAGCTGCC
TTGTAAGTCATTGGTCTTAAAGGTACCTGAGGTGTGACTGGAAAACCCACCTCCTCCTCCTCTTGTGCTT
CTAGCCAGGCACAATCAGCATTGGTAGCTGCTGTATTGCTACTTGTGATTGCTCCATGTTTTTCTAGGTC
TCGACTGCAGAATTAATTCCAGGCGGGGAGGCGGCCCAAAGGGAGATCCGACTCGTCTGAGGGCGAAGGC
GAAGACGCGGAAGAGGCCGCAGAGCCGGCAGCAGGCCGCGGGAAGGAAGGTCCGCTGGATTGAGGGCCGA
AGGGACGTAGCAGAAGGACGTCCCGCGCAGAATCCAGGTGGCAACACAGGCGAGCAGCCATGGAAAGGAC
GTCAGCTTCCCCGACAACACCACGGAATTGTCAGTGCCCAACAGCCGAGCCCCTGTCCAGCAGCGGGCAA
GGCAGGCGGCGATGAGTTCCGCCGTGGCAATAGGGAGGGGGAAAGCGAAAGTCCCGGAAAGGAGCTGACA
GGTGGTGGCAATGCCCCAACCAGTGGGGGTTGCGTCAGCAAACACAGTGCACACCACGCCACGTTGCCTG
ACAACGGGCCACAACTCCTCATAAAGAGACAGCAACCAGGATTTATACAAGGAGGAGAAAATGAAAGCCA
TACGGGAAGCAATAGCATGATACAAAGGCATTAAAGCAGCGTATCCACATAGCGTAAAAGGAGCAACATA
GTTAAGAATACCAGTCAATCTTTCACAAATTTTGTAATCCAGAGGTTGATTGTTCCAGACGCGTTCAGGC
ACCGGGCTTGCGGGTCATGCACCAGGTGCGCGGTCCTTCGGGCACCTCGACGTCGGCGGTGACGGTGAAG
CCGAGCCGCTCGTAGAAGGGGAGGTTGCGGGGCGCGGAGGTCTCCAGGAAGGCGGGCACCCCGGCGCGCT
CGGCCGCCTCCACTCCGGGGAGCACGACGGCGCTGCCCAGACCCTTGCCCTGGTGGTCGGGCGAGACGCC
GACGGTGGCCAGGAACCACGCGGGCTCCTTGGGCCGGTGCGGCGCCAGGAGGCCTTCCATCTGTTGCTGC
GCGGCCAGCCGGGAACCGCTCAACTCGGCCATGCGCGGGCCGATCTCGGCGAACACCGCCCCCGCTTCGA
CGCTCTCCGGCGTGGTCCAGACCGCCACCGCGGCGCCGTCGTCCGCGACCCACACCTTGCCGATGTCGAG
CCCGACGCGCGTGAGGAAGAGTTCTTGCAGCTCGGTGACCCGCTCGATGTGGCGGTCCGGGTCGACGGTG
TGGCGCGTGGCGGGGTAGTCGGCGAACGCGGCGGCGAGGGTGCGTACGGCCCGGGGGACGTCGTCGCGGG
TGGCGAGGCGCACCGTGGGCTTGTACTCGGTCATGGTCGCGTTTTGCAAAAGCCTAGGCCTCCAAAAAAG
CCTCCTCACTACTTCTGGAATAGCTCAGAGGCCGAGGCGGCCTCGGCCTCTGCATAAATAAAAAAAATTA
GTCAGCCATGGGGCGGAGAATGGGCGGAACTGGGCGGAGTTAGGGGCGGGATGGGCGGAGTTAGGGGCGG
GACTATGGTTGCTGACTAATTGAGATGCATGCTTTGCATACTTCTGCCTGCTGGGGAGCCTGGGGACTTT
CCACACCTGGTTGCTGACTAATTGAGATGCATGCTTTGCATACTTCTGCCTGCTGGGGAGCCTGGGGACT
TTCCACACCCTAACTGACACACATTCGCGCGTTTACCCGGGGAGCATGTCAAGGTCAAAATCGTCAAGAG
CGTCAGCAGGCAGCATATCAAGGTCAAAGTCGTCAAGGGCATCGGCTGGGAGCATGTCTAAGTCAAAATC
GTCAAGGGCGTCGGTCGGCCCGCCGCTTTCGCACTTTAGCTGTTTCTCCAGGCCACATATGATTAGTTCC
AGGCCGAAAAGGAAGGCAGGTTCGGCTCCCTGCCGGTCGAACAGCTCAATTGCTTGTTTCAGAAGTGGGG
GCATAGAATCGGTGGTAGGTGTCTCTCTTTCCTCTTTTGCTACTTGATGCTCCTGTTCCTCCAATACGCA
GCCCAGTGTAAAGTGGCCCACGGCGGACAGAGCGTACAGTGCGTTCTCCAGGGAGAAGCCTTGCTGACAC
AGGAACGCGAGCTGATTTTCCAGGGTTTCGTACTGTTTCTCTGTTGGGCGGGTGCCGAGATGCACTTTAG
CCCCGTCGCGATGTGAGAGGAGAGCACAGCGGTATGACTTGGCGTTGTTCCGCAGAAAGTCTTGCCATGA
CTCGCCTTCCAGGGGGCAGGAGTGGGTATGATGCCTGTCCAGCATCTCGATTGGCAGGGCATCGAGCAGG
GCCCGCTTGTTCTTCACGTGCCAGTACAGGGTAGGCTGCTCAACTCCCAGCTTTTGAGCGAGTTTCCTTG
TCGTCAGGCCTTCGATACCGACTCCATTGAGTAATTCCAGAGCAGAGTTTATGACTTTGCTCTTGTCCAG
TCTAGACATGGTAATTCGATGATCCCCCTGGGGAGAGAGGTCGGTGATTCGGTCAACGAGGGAGCCGACT
GCCGACGTGCGCTCCGGAGGCTTGCAGAATGCGGAACACCGCGCGGGCAGGAACAGGGCCCACACTACCG
CCCCACACCCCGCCTCCCGCACCGCCCCTTCCCGGCCGCTGCTCTCGGCGCGCCCTGCTGAGCAGCCGCT
ATTGGCCACAGCCCATCGCGGTCGGCGCGCTGCCATTGCTCCCTGGCGCTGTCCGTCTGCGAGGGTACTA
GTGAGACGTGCGGCTTCCGTTTGTCACGTCCGGCACGCCGCGAACCGCAAGGAACCTTCCCGACTTAGGG
GCGGAGCAGGAAGCGTCGCCGGGGGGCCCACAAGGGTAGCGGCGAAGATCCGGGTGACGCTGCGAACGGA
CGTGAAGAATGTGCGAGACCCAGGGTCGGCGCCGCTGCGTTTCCCGGAACCACGCCCAGAGCAGCCGCGT
CCCTGCGCAAACCCAGGGCTGCCTTGGAAAAGGCGCAACCCCAACCCCGTGGAATTATC
